Addgene plasmid #196376: RCAS.Sfi c-Akt1
Purpose: cellular Akt1 in avian expression vector
Depositing lab: Peter Vogt. Depositing organization: Scripps California (The Scripps Research Institute). Publication: The akt kinase: molecular determinants of oncogenicity. Aoki M, Batista O, Bellacosa A, Tsichlis P, Vogt PK. Proc Natl Acad Sci U S A. 1998 Dec 8;95(25):14950-5. 10.1073/pnas.95.25.14950 PubMed 9843996.
Backbone
  Vector backbone: RCAS(BP-A)
  Backbone size w/o insert (bp): 11600
  Modifications to backbone: SfiI sites added for directional cloning
  Vector type: Retroviral ; avian
Growth in bacteria
  Bacterial resistance: Ampicillin, 100 μg/mL
  Growth temperature: 37°C
  Growth strain: NEB Stable
  Copy number: Unknown
Gene/Insert
  Gene/Insert name: c-akt1
  Tag / fusion protein: HA (N terminal on insert)
Resource information
  A portion of this plasmid was derived from a plasmid made by: CP Tsichlis's Lab/Fox Chase Cancer Center
Terms and licenses: Academic/Nonprofit Terms; Industry Terms: Not Available to Industry
How to cite: RCAS.Sfi c-Akt1 was a gift from Peter Vogt (Addgene plasmid # 196376 ; http://n2t.net/addgene:196376 ; RRID:Addgene_196376)
