[The description below was written by a language model from this plasmid's Addgene catalogue record and pLannotate feature annotations shown in this document.]
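Description:
RCAS.Sfi c-Akt1 is a replication-competent avian retroviral expression vector built on the RCAS(BP-A) backbone, a Rous sarcoma virus–derived provirus carried in a pBR322-type bacterial plasmid. The backbone was modified by adding SfiI sites so that inserts can be cloned directionally. In E. coli the roughly 13.2 kb plasmid replicates from a ColE1/pMB1-family origin accompanied by the bom and rop elements. It is selected with ampicillin through the β-lactamase gene; only nonfunctional fragments of the tetracycline resistance gene remain flanking the provirus.

The proviral portion is bounded by two repeated blocks, each annotated with a dr1 direct repeat, the RSV enhancer/promoter and a primer binding site, consistent with the 5' and 3' long terminal repeats and adjacent sequences. Between them lie intact gag, gag-pol and env reading frames, with env best matching a subgroup A RSV envelope, in keeping with the "A" backbone designation. Because all the viral genes are retained, transfected avian cells can produce infectious virus that spreads through the culture without a helper. The cargo sits downstream of env, in the position occupied by src in RSV. It is a cellular Akt1 coding sequence, which the annotation matches to mouse AKT1, preceded by an N-terminal HA epitope (detected as a partial match to a 3xHA feature). No separate internal promoter is annotated, so expression presumably depends on LTR-driven transcripts, as is usual for RCAS vectors.

The record describes the construct as cellular Akt1 in an avian expression vector, and the associated study concerns the molecular determinants of Akt oncogenicity. It therefore supplies the normal, HA-tagged serine/threonine kinase for expression in avian cells.
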