Features (pLannotate 1.2.2; 21 found; start..end, strand, type, name):
    298..367     -  CDS            TcR (fragment): tetracycline efflux protein; tet; confers resistance to tetracycline
    372..466     +  ncRNA          Retro dr1: Accession: RF00214 - Retrovirus direct repeat 1 (dr1)
    502..763     +  promoter       RSV promoter: Rous sarcoma virus enhancer/promoter
    785..859     +  ncRNA          RSV PBS: Accession: RF00467 - Rous sarcoma virus (RSV) primer binding site (PBS)
   1102..3210    +  CDS            gag: GAG_RSVSB - Experimental evidence at protein level: Swiss-Prot protein existence level 1. [Protease p15]: Aspartyl protease that mediates proteolytic cleavages of Gag and Gag-Pol polyproteins during or shortly after the release of the virion from the plasma membrane. Cleavages take place as an ordered, step-wise cascade to yield mature proteins. This process is called maturation. Displays maximal activity during the budding process just prior to particle release from the cell. From Rous sarcoma virus (strain Schmidt-Ruppin B) (RSV-SRB).
   3198..5915    +  CDS            gag-pol (fragment): POL_RSVSB - Experimental evidence at protein level: Swiss-Prot protein existence level 1. [Integrase]: Catalyzes viral DNA integration into the host chromosome, by performing a series of DNA cutting and joining reactions (PubMed:9218451). This recombination event is an essential step in the viral replication cycle. Has a strong preference for using the 3'-OH at the viral DNA end as a nucleophile. From Rous sarcoma virus (strain Schmidt-Ruppin B) (RSV-SRB).
   5800..7608    +  CDS            env: ENV_RSVSA - Experimental evidence at protein level: Swiss-Prot protein existence level 1. The transmembrane protein (TM) acts as a class I viral fusion protein. Under the current model, the protein has at least 3 conformational states: pre-fusion native state, pre-hairpin intermediate state, and post-fusion hairpin state. During viral and target cell membrane fusion, the coiled coil regions (heptad repeats) assume a trimer-of-hairpins structure, positioning the fusion peptide in close proximity to the C-terminal region of the ectodomain. The formation of this structure appears to drive apposit
   7810..7837    +  CDS            3xHA (fragment): three tandem HA epitope tags
   7843..9282    +  CDS            Akt1: AKT1_MOUSE - Also known as Akt, Rac. Experimental evidence at protein level: Swiss-Prot protein existence level 1. AKT1 is one of 3 closely related serine/threonine-protein kinases (AKT1, AKT2 and AKT3) called the AKT kinase, and which regulate many processes including metabolism, proliferation, cell survival, growth and angiogenesis. This is mediated through serine and/or threonine phosphorylation of a range of downstream substrates. Over 100 substrate candidates have been reported so far, but for most of them, no isoform specificity has been reported (PubMed:11882383, PubMed:21620960, PubMed
   9331..9425    +  ncRNA          Retro dr1: Accession: RF00214 - Retrovirus direct repeat 1 (dr1)
   9461..9722    +  promoter       RSV promoter: Rous sarcoma virus enhancer/promoter
   9744..9818    +  ncRNA          RSV PBS: Accession: RF00467 - Rous sarcoma virus (RSV) primer binding site (PBS)
   9945..10239   -  CDS            TcR (fragment): tetracycline efflux protein; tet; confers resistance to tetracycline
  10321..10343   -  protein_bind   lac operator (fragment): The lac repressor binds to the lac operator to inhibit transcription in E. coli. This inhibition can be relieved by adding lactose or isopropyl-β-D-thiogalactopyranoside (IPTG). lac repressor encoded by lacI
  10347..10377   -  promoter       lac UV5 promoter: E. coli lac promoter with an "up" mutation
  10506..10610   +  promoter       AmpR promoter: bla
  10611..11471   +  CDS            AmpR: β-lactamase; bla; confers resistance to ampicillin, carbenicillin, and related antibiotics
  11642..12230   +  rep_origin     ori: high-copy-number ColE1/pMB1/pBR322/pUC origin of replication
  12416..12556   -  misc_feature   bom: basis of mobility region from pBR322
  12658..12849   -  CDS            rop: Rop protein, which maintains plasmids at low copy number; rop
  12866..56      +  CDS            YPB1_ECOLX (across the origin): Protein predicted: Swiss-Prot protein existence level 4. From Escherichia coli.
>Addgene plasmid #196376 | RCAS.Sfi c-Akt1 | addgene full sequence | sequence record 383929 | Addgene NGS Result
ACGTTTTGCAGCAGCAGTCGCTTCACGTTCGCTCGCGTATCGGTGATTCATTCTGCTAACCAGTAAGGCA
ACCCCGCCAGCCTAGCCGGGTCCTCAACGACAGGAGCACGATCATGCGCACCCGTGGCCAGGACCCAACG
CTGCCCGAGATGCGCCGCGTGCGGCTGCTGGAGATGGCGGACGCGATGGATATGTTCTGCCAAGGGTTGG
TTTGCGCATTCACAGTTCTCCGCAAGAATTGATTGGCTCCAATTCTTGGAGTGGTGAATCCGTTAGCGAG
GTGCCGCCGGCTTCCATTCAGGTCGAGGTGGCCCGGCTCCATGCACCGCGACGCAACGCGGGGAGGCAGA
CAAGGTATAGGGCGGCGATGCGATGTACGGGCCAGATATACGCGTATCTGAGGGGACTAGGGTGTGTTTA
GGCGAAAAGCGGGGCTTCGGTTGTACGCGGTTAGGAGTCCCCTCAGGATATAGTAGTTTCGCTTTTGCAT
AGGGAGGGGGAAATGTAGTCTTATGCAATACTCTTGTAGTCTTGCAACATGGTAACGATGAGTTAGCAAC
ATGCCTTACAAGGAGAGAAAAAGCACCGTGCATGCCGATTGGTGGAAGTAAGGTGGTACGATCGTGCCTT
ATTAGGAAGGCAACAGACGGGTCTGACATGGATTGGACGAACCACTGAATTCCGCATTGCAGAGATATTG
TATTTAAGTGCCTAGCTCGATACAATAAACGCCATTTGACCATTCACCACATTGGTGTGCACCTGGGTTG
ATGGCCGGACCGTTGATTCCCTGACGACTACGAGCACCTGCATGAAGCAGAAGGCTTCATTTGGTGACCC
CGACGTGATAGTTAGGGAATAGTGGTCGGCCACAGACGGCGTGGCGATCCTGTCTCCATCCGTCTCGTCT
ATCGGGAGGCGAGTTCGATGACCCTGGTGGAGGGGGCTGCGGCTTAGGGAGGCAGAAGCTGAGTACCGTC
GGAGGGAGCTCCAGGGCCCGGAGCGACTGACCCCTGCCGAGAACTCAGAGGGTCGTCGGAAGACGGAGAG
TGAGCCCGACGACCACCCCAGGCACGTCTTTGGTCGGCCTGCGGATCAAGCATGGAAGCCGTCATTAAGG
TGATTTCGTCCGCGTGTAAAACCTATTGCGGGAAAATCTCTCCTTCTAAGAAGGAAATAGGGGCCATGTT
GTCCCTGTTACAAAAGGAAGGGTTGCTTATGTCTCCCTCAGATTTATATTCTCCGGGGTCCTGGGATCCC
ATCACTGCGGCGCTCTCCCAGCGGGCAATGGTACTTGGAAAATCGGGAGAGTTAAAAACCTGGGGATTGG
TTTTGGGGGCATTGAAGGCGGCTCGAGAGGAACAGGTTACATCTGAGCAAGCAAAGTTTTGGTTGGGATT
AGGGGGAGGGAGGGTCTCTCCCCCAGGTCCGGAGTGCATCGAGAAACCAGCTACGGAGCGGCGAATCGAC
AAAGGGGAGGAGGTGGGAGAAACAACTGTGCAGCGAGATGCGAAGATGGCGCCAGAGGAAGCGGCCACAC
CTAAAACCGTTGGCACATCCTGCTATCATTGCGGAACAGCTGTTGGCTGCAATTGCGCCACCGCCACAGC
CTCGGCCCCTCCTCCCCCTTATGTGGGGAGTGGTTTGTATCCTTCCCTGGCGGGGGTGGGAGAGCAGCAG
GGCCAGGGAGATAACACGTCTCGGGGGGCGGAGCAGCCAAGGGAGGAGCCAGGGCACGCGGGTCAGGCCC
CTGGGCCGGCCCTGACTGACTGGGCAAGGGTAAGGGAGGAGCTTGCGAGTACTGGTCCGCCCGTGGTGGC
CATGCCTGTAGTGATTAAGACAGAGGGACCCGCCTGGACCCCTCTGGAGCCAAAATTGATCACAAGACTG
GCTGATACGGTCAGGACCAAGGGCTTACGATCCCCGATCACTATGGCAGAAGTGGAAGCGCTCATGTCCT
CCCCGTTGCTGCCGCATGACGTCACGAATCTAATGAGAGTGATTTTAGGACCTGCCCCATATGCCTTATG
GATGGACGCTTGGGGAGTCCAACTCCAGACGGTTATAGCGGCAGCCACTCGCGACCCCCGACACCCAGCG
AACGGTCAAGGGCGGGGGGAACGGACTAACTTGGATCGATTAAAGGGCTTAGCTGATGGGATGGTGGGCA
ACCCACAGGGTCAGGCCGCATTATTAAGACCGGGGGAATTGGTTGCTATTACGGCGTCGGCTCTCCAGGC
GTTTAGAGAAGTTGCCCGGCTGGCGGAACCTGCAGGTCCATGGGCGGACATCACGCAGGGACCATCTGAG
TCCTTTGTTGATTTTGCCAATCGGCTTATAAAGGCGGTTGAGGGGTCAGATCTCCCGCCTTCCGCGCGGG
CTCCGGTGATCATTGACTGCTTTAGGCAGAAGTCACAGCCAGATATTCAGCAGCTTATACGGGCAGCACC
CTCCACGCTGACCACCCCAGGAGAGATAATCAAATATGTGCTAGACAGGCAGAAGATTGCCCCTCTTACG
GATCAAGGCATAGCCGCGGCCATGTCGTCTGCTATCCAGCCCTTAGTTATGGCAGTAGTCAATAGAGAGA
GGGATGGACAAACTGGGTCGGGTGGTCGTGCCCGAGGGCTCTGCTACACTTGTGGATCCCCGGGACATTA
TCAGGCACAGTGCCCGAAAAAACGAAAGTCAGGAAACAGCCGTGAGCGATGTCAGCTGTGTGACGGGATG
GGACACAACGCTAAACAGTGTAGGAAGCGGGATGGCAACCAGGGCCAACGCCCAGGAAGAGGTCTCTCTT
CGGGGCCGTGGCCCGGCCCTGAGCAGCCTGCCGTCTCGTTAGCGATGACAATGGAACATAAAGATCGCCC
CTTGGTTAGGGTCATTCTGACTAACACTGGGAGTCATCCAGTCAAACAACGTTCGGTGTATATCACCGCG
CTGTTGGACTCCGGAGCGGACATCACTATTATTTCGGAGGAGGATTGGCCTACTGATTGGCCGGTGGTGG
ACACCGCGAACCCACAGATCCATGGCATAGGAGGGGGAATTCCCATGCGAAAATCCCGGGATATGATAGA
GGTGGGGGTTATTAACCGAGACGGGTCGTTGGAGCGACCCCTGCTCCTCTTCCCCGCAGTCGCTATGGTT
AGAGGGAGTATCCTAGGAAGAGATTGTCTGCAGGGCCTAGGGCTCCGCTTGACAAATTTATAGGGAGGGC
CACTGTTCTTACTGTTGCGCTACATCTGGCTATTCCGCTCAAATGGAAGTCAGACCGCACGCCTGTGTGG
ATTGACCAGTGGCCCCTTCCTGAAGGTAAACTTGTAGCGCTAACGCAATTAGTGGAAAAAGAATTACAGT
TAGGACATATAGAGCCCTCACTTAGTTGTTGGAACACACCTGTTTTTGTGATCCGGAAGGCTTCCGGGTC
TTATCGCTTATTGCATGATTTGCGCGCTGTTAACGCCAAGCTTGTTCCTTTTGGGGCCGTCCAACAGGGG
GCGCCAGTTCTCTCCGCGCTCCCGCGTGGCTGGCCCCTGATGGTCCTAGACCTCAAGGATTGCTTCTTTT
CTATCCCTCTTGCGGAACAAGATCGCGAAGCTTTTGCATTTACGCTCCCCTCTGTGAATAACCAGGCCCC
CGCTCGAAGATTCCAATGGAAGGTCTTGCCCCAAGGGATGACCTGTTCTCCCACTATCTGTCAGTTGGTA
GTGGGTCAGGTGCTCGAGCCCTTGCGACTCAAGCACCCAGCTCTGCGCATGTTGCATTATATGGACGATC
TTTTGCTAGCCGCCTCAAGTCATGATGGGTTGGAAGCGGCAGGGAAGGAGGTTATCGGTACATTGGAAAG
AGCCGGGTTCACTATTTCGCCGGATAAGATCCAGAGGGAGCCCGGAGTACAATATCTTGGGTACAAGTTA
GGCAGTACGTATGTAGCACCCGTAGGCTTGGTAGCAGAACCCAGGATAGCCACCTTGTGGGATGTTCAAA
AGCTGGTGGGGTCACTTCAGTGGCTTCGCCCAGCGTTAGGGATCCCGCCACGACTGATGGGTCCCTTTTA
TGAGCAGTTACGAGGGTCAGATCCTAACGAGGCGAGGGAATGGAATCTAGACATGAAAATGGCCTGGAGA
GAGATCGTACAGCTTAGCACTACTGCTGCCTTGGAACGATGGGACCCTGCCCAGCCTCTGGAAGGAGCGG
TCGCTAGATGTGAACAGGGGGCAATAGGGGTCCTGGGACAGGGACTGTCCACACACCCAAGGCCATGTTT
GTGGTTATTCTCCACCCAACCCACCAAGGCGTTTACTGCTTGGTTAGAAGTGCTCACCCTTTTGATTACT
AAGCTACGCGCTTCGGCAGTGCGAACCTTTGGCAAGGAGGTTGATATCCTCCTGTTGCCTGCATGCTTCC
GGGAGGACCTTCCGCTCCCGGAGGGGATCCTGTTAGCACTTAGGGGGTTTGCAGGAAAAATCAGGAGTAG
TGACACGCCATCTATTTTTGACATTGCGCGTCCACTGCATGTTTCTCTGAAAGTGAGGGTTACCGACCAC
CCTGTGCCGGGACCCACTGTCTTTACCGACGCCTCCTCAAGCACCCATAAAGGGGTGGTAGTCTGGAGGG
AGGGCCCAAGGTGGGAGATAAAAGAAATAGTTGATTTGGGGGCAAGTGTACAACAACTGGAGGCACGCGC
TGTGGCCATGGCACTTCTGCTGTGGCCGACAACGCCCACTAATGTAGTGACTGACTCTGCGTTTGTTGCG
AAAATGTTACTCAAGATGGGACAGGAGGGAGTCCCGTCTACAGCGGCAGCTTTTATTTTAGAGGATGCGT
TAAGCCAAAGGTCAGCCATGGCCGCCGTTCTCCACGTGCGGAGTCATTCTGAAGTGCCAGGGTTTTTCAC
AGAAGGAAATGACGTGGCAGATAGCCAAGCCACCTTTCAAGCGTATCCCTTGAGAGAGGCTAAAGATCTT
CATACCGCTCTCCATATTGGACCCCGCGCGCTATCCAAAGCGTGTAATATATCTATGCAGCAGGCTAGGG
AGGTTGTTCAGACCTGCCCGCATTGTAATTCAGCCCCTGCGTTGGAGGCCGGGGTAAACCCTAGGGGTTT
GGGACCCCTACAGATATGGCAGACAGACTTTACGCTTGAGCCTAGAATGGCTCCCCGTTCCTGGCTCGCT
GTTACTGTGGACACCGCCTCATCAGCGATAGTCGTAACTCAGCATGGCCGTGTTACATCGGTTGCTGCAC
AACATCATTGGGCCACGGCTATCGCCGTTTTGGGAAGACCAAAGGCCATAAAAACAGATAACGGGTCCTG
CTTCACGTCTAAATCCACGCGGGAGTGGCTCGCGAGATGGGGGATAGCACACACCACCGGGATTCCGGGA
AATTCCCAGGGTCAAGCTATGGTAGAGCGGGCCAACCGGCTCCTGAAAGATAAGATCCGTGTGCTTGCGG
AAGGGGACGGCTTTATGAAAAGAATCCCCGCCAGCAAACAGGGGGAACTACTAGCCAAAGCAATGTATGC
CCTCAATCACTTTGAGCGTGGTGAAAACACAAAAACACCGGTACAAAAACACTGGAGACCTACCGTTCTT
ACAGAAGGACCCCCGGTTAAAATACGAATAGAGACAGGGGAGTGGGAAAAAGGATGGAACGTGCTGGTCT
GGGGACGAGGTTATGCCGCTGTGAAAAACAGGGACACTGATAAGGTTATTTGGGTACCCTCTCGGAAAGT
TAAACCGGATGTCACCCAAAAGGATGAGGTGACTAAGAAAGATGAGGCGAGCCCTCTTTTTGCAGGCATT
TCTGACTGGATACCCTGGGAAGACGAGCAAGAAGGACTCCAAGGAGAAACCGCTAGCAACAAGCAAGAAA
GACCCGGAGAAGACACCCTTGCTGCCAACGAGAGTTAATTATATTCTCATTATTGGTGTCCTGGTCTTGT
GTGAGGTTACGGGGGTAAGAGCTGATGTCCACTTACTCGAGCAGCCAGGGAACCTTTGGATTACATGGGC
CAACCGTACAGGCCAAACGGATTTTTGCCTCTCTACACAGTCAGCCACCTCCCCTTTTCAAACATGTTTG
ATAGGTATCCCGTCCCCTATTTCCGAGGGTGATTTTAAGGGATATGTTTCTGATACAAATTGCACCACCT
TGGGAACTGATCGGTTAGTCTCGTCAGCCGACTTTACTGGCGGACCTGACAACAGTACCACCCTCACTTA
TCGGAAGGTCTCATGCTTGTTGTTAAAGCTGAATGTCTCTATGTGGGATGAGCCACCTGAACTACAGCTG
TTAGGTTCCCAGTCTCTCCCTAACATTACTAATATTGCTCAGATTTCCGGTATAACCGGGGGATGCGTAG
GCTTCAGACCACAAGGGGTTCCTTGGTATCTAGGTTGGTCTAGACAGGAGGCCACGCGGTTTCTCCTTAG
ACACCCCTCTTTCTCTAAATCCACGGAACCGTTTACGGTGGTGACAGCGGATAGGCACAATCTTTTTATG
GGGAGTGAGTACTGCGGTGCATATGGCTACAGATTTTGGAACATGTATAACTGCTCACAGGTGGGGCGGC
AGTACCGCTGTGGTAATGCGCGCAGCCCCCGCCCGGGTCTTCCTGAAATCCAGTGTACAAGGAGAGGAGG
CAAATGGGTTAATCAATCACAGGAAATTAATGAGTCGGAGCCGTTCAGCTTTACGGTGAACTGTACAGCT
AGTAGTTTGGGTAATGCCAGTGGGTGTTGCGGAAAAGCAGGCACGATTCTCCCGGGAAAGTGGGTCGACA
GCACACAAGGTAGTTTCACCAAACCAAAAGCGCTACCACCCGCAATTTTCCTCATTTGTGGGGATCGCGC
ATGGCAAGGAATTCCCAGTCGTCCGGTAGGGGGCCCCTGCTATTTAGGCAAGCTTACCATGTTAGCACCT
AAGCATACAGATATTCTCAAGGTGCTTGTCAATTCATCGCGGACAGGTATAAGACGTAAACGAAGCACCT
CACACCTGGATGATACATGCTCAGATGAAGTGCAGCTTTGGGGTCCTACAGCAAGAATCTTTGCATCTAT
CCTAGCCCCGGGGGTAGCAGCTGCGCAAGCCTTAAGAGAAATTGAGAGACTAGCCTGTTGGTCCGTTAAA
CAGGCTAACTTGACAACATCACTCCTCGGGGACTTATTGGATGATGTCACGAGTATTCGACACGCGGTCC
TGCAGAACCGAGCGGCTATTGACTTCTTGCTCCTAGCTCACGGCCATGGCTGTGAGGACGTTGCCGGAAT
GTGCTGTTTCAATTTGAGTGATCACAGTGAGTCTATACAGAAGAAGTTCCAGCTAATGAAGGAACATGTC
AATAAGATCGGCGTGGACAGCGACCCAATTGGAAGTTGGCTGCGAGGACTATTCGGGGGAATAGGAGAAT
GGGCCGTTCATTTGCTGAAAGGACTGCTTTTGGGGCTTGTAGTTATTTTGTTGCTAGTAGTGTGCCTGCC
TTGCCTTTTGCAAATCGTATGCGGTAACATCAGAAAGATGATTAATAACTCCATCAGCTACCACACGGAA
TATAAGAAGCTGCAAAAGGCCTGTGGGCAGCCTGAAAGCAGAATAGTATAAGGCAGTACATGGGTGGTGG
TATAGCGCTTGCGAGTCCATCGAGGAAGGCAGGAAAGACAGCTATTGGTAATTGTGAAATACGCTTTTGT
CTGTGTGCTGCAGGAGCTGAGCTGACTCTGCTGGTGGCCTCGCGTACCACTGTGGCATCGAATTCAGATC
TGGTACCACGCGTATCGATAAGCTTCGATCGTCGACATGTACCCATACGATGTTCCAGATTACGCTTCTA
GAATGAACGACGTAGCCATTGTGAAGGAGGGCTGGCTGCACAAACGAGGGGAATATATTAAAACCTGGCG
GCCACGCTACTTCCTCCTCAAGAACGATGGCACCTTTATTGGCTACAAGGAACGGCCTCAGGATGTGGAT
CAGCGAGAGTCCCCACTCAACAACTTCTCAGTGGCACAATGCCAGCTGATGAAGACAGAGCGGCCAAGGC
CCAACACCTTTATCATCCGCTGCCTGCAGTGGACCACAGTCATTGAGCGCACCTTCCATGTGGAAACGCC
TGAGGAGCGGGAAGAATGGGCCACCGCCATTCAGACTGTGGCCGATGGACTCAAGAGGCAGGAAGAAGAG
ACGATGGACTTCCGATCAGGCTCACCCAGTGACAACTCAGGGGCTGAAGAGATGGAGGTGTCCCTGGCCA
AGCCCAAGCACCGTGTGACCATGAACGAGTTTGAGTACCTGAAACTACTGGGCAAGGGCACCTTTGGGAA
AGTGATTCTGGTGAAAGAGAAGGCCACAGGCCGCTACTATGCCATGAAGATCCTCAAGAAGGAGGTCATC
GTCGCCAAGGATGAGGTTGCCCACACGCTTACTGAGAACCGTGTCCTGCAGAACTCTAGGCATCCCTTCC
TTACGGCCCTCAAGTACTCATTCCAGACCCACGACCGCCTCTGCTTTGTCATGGAGTATGCCAACGGGGG
CGAGCTCTTCTTCCACCTGTCTCGAGAGCGCGTGTTCTCCGAGGACCGGGCCCGCTTCTATGGTGCGGAG
ATTGTGTCTGCCCTGGACTACTTGCACTCCGAGAAGAACGTGGTGTACCGGGACCTGAAGCTGGAGAACC
TCATGCTGGACAAGGACGGGCACATCAAGATAACGGACTTCGGGCTGTGCAAGGAGGGGATCAAGGATGG
TGCCACTATGAAGACATTCTGCGGAACGCCGGAGTACCTGGCCCCTGAGGTGCTGGAGGACAACGACTAC
GGCCGTGCAGTGGACTGGTGGGGGCTGGGCGTGGTCATGTATGAGATGATGTGTGGCCGCCTGCCCTTCT
ACAACCAGGACCACGAGAAGCTGTTCGAGCTGATCCTCATGGAGGAGATCCGCTTCCCGCGCACACTCGG
CCCTGAGGCCAAGTCCCTGCTCTCCGGGCTGCTCAAGAAGGACCCTACACAGAGGCTCGGTGGGGGCTCT
GAGGATGCCAAGGAGATCATGCAGCACCGGTTCTTTGCCAACATCGTGTGGCAGGATGTGTATGAGAAGA
AGCTGAGCCCACCTTTCAAGCCCCAGGTCACCTCTGAGACTGACACCAGGTATTTCGATGAGGAGTTCAC
AGCTCAGATGATCACCATCACGCCGCCTGATCAAGATGACAGCATGGAGTGTGTGGACAGTGAGCGGAGG
CCGCACTTCCCCCAGTTCTCCTACTCAGCCAGTGGCACAGCCTGAGGCGGATCCACTAGTAACGGCCGCC
AGTGTGCTGGAATTCGATGCGATGTACGGGCCAGATATACGCGTATCTGAGGGGACTAGGGTGTGTTTAG
GCGAAAAGCGGGGCTTCGGTTGTACGCGGTTAGGAGTCCCCTCAGGATATAGTAGTTTCGCTTTTGCATA
GGGAGGGGGAAATGTAGTCTTATGCAATACTCTTGTAGTCTTGCAACATGGTAACGATGAGTTAGCAACA
TGCCTTACAAGGAGAGAAAAAGCACCGTGCATGCCGATTGGTGGAAGTAAGGTGGTACGATCGTGCCTTA
TTAGGAAGGCAACAGACGGGTCTGACATGGATTGGACGAACCACTGAATTCCGCATTGCAGAGATATTGT
ATTTAAGTGCCTAGCTCGATACAATAAACGCCATTTGACCATTCACCACATTGGTGTGCACCTGGGTTGA
TGGCCGGACCGTTGATTCCCTGACGACTACGAGCACCTGCATGAAGCAGAAGGCTTCATTTGGTGACCCC
GACGTGATAGTTAGGGAATAGTGGTCGGCCACAGACGGCGTGGCGATCCTGTCTCCATCCGTCTCGTCTA
TCGGGAGGCGAGTTCGATGACCCTGGTGGAGGGGGCTGCGGCTTAGGGAGGCAGAAGCTGAGTACCGTCG
GAGGGGATCCACAGGACGGGTGTGGTCGCCATGATCGCGTAGTCGATAGTGGCTCCAAGTAGCGAAGCGA
GCAGGACTGGGCGGCGGCCAAAGCGGTCGGACAGTGCTCCGAGAACGGGTGCGCATAGAAATTGCATCAA
CGCATATAGCGCTAGCAGCACGCCATAGTGACTGGCGATGCTGTCGGAATGGACGATATCCCGCAAGAGG
CCCGGCAGTACCGGCATAACCAAGCCTATGCCTACAGCATCCAGGGTGACGGTGCCGAGGATGACGATGA
GCGCATTGTTAGATTTCATACACGGTGCCTGACTGCGTTAGCAATTTAACTGTGATAAACTACCGCATTA
AAGCTCCAAGCTTGGCTGTTTCCTGTGTGAAATTGTTATCCGCTCACAATTCCACACATTATACGAGCCG
GAAGCATAAAGTGTAAAGCCTGGGGTGCCTAATGAGTGAGAATTCTTGAAGACGAAAGGGCCTCGTGATA
CGCCTATTTTTATAGGTTAATGTCATGATAATAATGGTTTCTTAGACGTCAGGTGGCACTTTTCGGGGAA
ATGTGCGCGGAACCCCTATTTGTTTATTTTTCTAAATACATTCAAATATGTATCCGCTCATGAGACAATA
ACCCTGATAAATGCTTCAATAATATTGAAAAAGGAAGAGTATGAGTATTCAACATTTCCGTGTCGCCCTT
ATTCCCTTTTTTGCGGCATTTTGCCTTCCTGTTTTTGCTCACCCAGAAACGCTGGTGAAAGTAAAAGATG
CTGAAGATCAGTTGGGTGCACGAGTGGGTTACATCGAACTGGATCTCAACAGCGGTAAGATCCTTGAGAG
TTTTCGCCCCGAAGAACGTTTTCCAATGATGAGCACTTTTAAAGTTCTGCTATGTGGCGCGGTATTATCC
CGTGTTGACGCCGGGCAAGAGCAACTCGGTCGCCGCATACACTATTCTCAGAATGACTTGGTTGAGTACT
CACCAGTCACAGAAAAGCATCTTACGGATGGCATGACAGTAAGAGAATTATGCAGTGCTGCCATAACCAT
GAGTGATAACACTGCGGCCAACTTACTTCTGACAACGATCGGAGGACCGAAGGAGCTAACCGCTTTTTTG
CACAACATGGGGGATCATGTAACTCGCCTTGATCGTTGGGAACCGGAGCTGAATGAAGCCATACCAAACG
ACGAGCGTGACACCACGATGCCTGCAGCAATGGCAACAACGTTGCGCAAACTATTAACTGGCGAACTACT
TACTCTAGCTTCCCGGCAACAATTAATAGACTGGATGGAGGCGGATAAAGTTGCAGGACCACTTCTGCGC
TCGGCCCTTCCGGCTGGCTGGTTTATTGCTGATAAATCTGGAGCCGGTGAGCGTGGGTCTCGCGGTATCA
TTGCAGCACTGGGGCCAGATGGTAAGCCCTCCCGTATCGTAGTTATCTACACGACGGGGAGTCAGGCAAC
TATGGATGAACGAAATAGACAGATCGCTGAGATAGGTGCCTCACTGATTAAGCATTGGTAACTGTCAGAC
CAAGTTTACTCATATATACTTTAGATTGATTTAAAACTTCATTTTTAATTTAAAAGGATCTAGGTGAAGA
TCCTTTTTGATAATCTCATGACCAAAATCCCTTAACGTGAGTTTTCGTTCCACTGAGCGTCAGACCCCGT
AGAAAAGATCAAAGGATCTTCTTGAGATCCTTTTTTTCTGCGCGTAATCTGCTGCTTGCAAACAAAAAAA
CCACCGCTACCAGCGGTGGTTTGTTTGCCGGATCAAGAGCTACCAACTCTTTTTCCGAAGGTAACTGGCT
TCAGCAGAGCGCAGATACCAAATACTGTCCTTCTAGTGTAGCCGTAGTTAGGCCACCACTTCAAGAACTC
TGTAGCACCGCCTACATACCTCGCTCTGCTAATCCTGTTACCAGTGGCTGCTGCCAGTGGCGATAAGTCG
TGTCTTACCGGGTTGGACTCAAGACGATAGTTACCGGATAAGGCGCAGCGGTCGGGCTGAACGGGGGGTT
CGTGCACACAGCCCAGCTTGGAGCGAACGACCTACACCGAACTGAGATACCTACAGCGTGAGCTATGAGA
AAGCGCCACGCTTCCCGAAGGGAGAAAGGCGGACAGGTATCCGGTAAGCGGCAGGGTCGGAACAGGAGAG
CGCACGAGGGAGCTTCCAGGGGGAAACGCCTGGTATCTTTATAGTCCTGTCGGGTTTCGCCACCTCTGAC
TTGAGCGTCGATTTTTGTGATGCTCGTCAGGGGGGCGGAGCCTATGGAAAAACGCCAGCAACGCGGCCTT
TTTACGGTTCCTGGCCTTTTGCTGGCCTTTTGCTCACATGTTCTTTCCTGCGTTATCCCCTGATTCTGTG
GATAACCGTATTACCGCCTTTGAGTGAGCTGATACCGCTCGCCGCAGCCGAACGACCGAGCGCAGCGAGT
CAGTGAGCGAGGAAGCGGAAGAGCGCCTGATGCGGTATTTTCTCCTTACGCATCTGTGCGGTATTTCACA
CCGCATATGGTGCACTCTCAGTACAATCTGCTCTGATGCCGCATAGTTAAGCCAGTATACACTCCGCTAT
CGCTACGTGACTGGGTCATGGCTGCGCCCCGACACCCGCCAACACCCGCTGACGCGCCCTGACGGGCTTG
TCTGCTCCCGGCATCCGCTTACAGACAAGCTGTGACCGTCTCCGGGAGCTGCATGTGTCAGAGGTTTTCA
CCGTCATCACCGAAACGCGCGAGGCAGCTGCGGTAAAGCTCATCAGCGTGGTCGTGAAGCGATTCACAGA
TGTCTGCCTGTTCATCCGCGTCCAGCTCGTTGAGTTTCTCCAGAAGCGTTAATGTCTGGCTTCTGATAAA
GCGGGCCATGTTAAGGGCGGTTTTTTCCTGTTTGGTCACTGATGCCTCCGTGTAAGGAGGATTTCTGTTC
ATGGGGGTAATGATACCGATGAAACGAGAGAGGATGCTCACGATACGGGTTACTGATGATGAACATGCCC
GGTTACTGGAACGTTGTGAGGGTAAACAACTGGCGGTATGGATGCGGCGGGACCAGAGAAAAATCACTCA
GGGTCAATGCCAGCGCTTCGTTAATACAGATGTAGGTGTTCCACAGGGTAGCCAGCAGCATCCTGCGATG
CAGATCCGGAACATAATGGTGCAGGGCGCTGACTTCCGCGTTTCCAGACTTTACGAAACACGGAAACCGA
AGACCATTCATGTTGTTGCTCAGGTCGCAG
